Addgene plasmid #64819: pIR197
Purpose: BiFC rCUC2
Depositing lab: Detlef Weigel. Depositing organization: Max Planck Institute for Developmental Biology. Publication: Temporal control of leaf complexity by miRNA-regulated licensing of protein complexes. Rubio-Somoza I, Zhou CM, Confraria A, Martinho C, von Born P, Baena-Gonzalez E, Wang JW, Weigel D. Curr Biol. 2014 Nov 17;24(22):2714-9. doi: 10.1016/j.cub.2014.09.058. Epub 2014 Nov 6. PubMed 25448000.
Backbone
  Vector backbone: JW772 (pCAMBIA2300)
Growth in bacteria
  Bacterial resistance: Kanamycin, 50 μg/mL
  Growth temperature: 37°C
  Growth strain: DH5alpha
  Copy number: Unknown
Gene/Insert
  Gene/Insert name: CUC2
  Species: A. thaliana (mustard weed)
  Mutation: rCUC2
  Entrez Gene: CUC2 (a.k.a. AT5G53950, ANAC098, ATCUC2, Arabidopsis NAC domain containing protein 98, CUP-SHAPED COTYLEDON 2, K19P17.12, K19P17_12)
  Tag / fusion protein: C-terminal domain Firefly
Terms and licenses: Academic/Nonprofit Terms; Industry Terms: Not Available to Industry
How to cite: pIR197 was a gift from Detlef Weigel (Addgene plasmid # 64819 ; http://n2t.net/addgene:64819 ; RRID:Addgene_64819)
