[The description below was written by a language model from this plasmid's Addgene catalogue record and pLannotate feature annotations shown in this document.]
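Description:
pIR197 is a plant binary T-DNA vector built on JW772, a pCAMBIA2300 derivative, that expresses Arabidopsis thaliana CUC2 (CUP-SHAPED COTYLEDON 2, NAC098) fused to a fragment of firefly luciferase for protein-protein interaction assays. The backbone carries a ColE1/pBR322-type origin with the bom mobilisation region for propagation in E. coli. It also has the pVS1 origin, RepA and StaA stability functions, which support replication and maintenance in Agrobacterium. Bacterial selection is by kanamycin, through an aphA-3 gene located outside the T-DNA.

Between the nopaline-type left and right borders there are two cassettes. Next to the left border, a NOS promoter drives nptII (NeoR/KanR) with a CaMV poly(A) signal, giving kanamycin selection of transformed plant tissue. The payload cassette uses a CaMV 35S promoter to drive a roughly 460 bp luc+ fragment, followed by the full CUC2 coding sequence and the pea rbcS-E9 terminator. The catalogue identifies the luciferase portion as the C-terminal domain of firefly luciferase, and in the annotated sequence it lies upstream of CUC2, at the N-terminal end of the fusion. Remnants of the lac promoter and lacZα flank the cassette and are left over from the original cloning site.

The insert is recorded as the mutant "rCUC2". The record does not define this, although the associated publication concerns miRNA-regulated protein complexes in leaf development, which suggests a miRNA-resistant version. The stated purpose is "BiFC", but with a split luciferase half the readout would be reconstituted luciferase activity when rCUC2 binds a partner carrying the complementary N-terminal fragment.
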