Features (pLannotate 1.2.2; 22 found; start..end, strand, type, name):
    239..278     +  CDS            rop (fragment): Rop protein, which maintains plasmids at low copy number; rop
    380..520     +  misc_feature   bom: basis of mobility region from pBR322
    706..1294    -  rep_origin     ori: high-copy-number ColE1/pMB1/pBR322/pUC origin of replication
   1381..2175    -  CDS            KanR: aminoglycoside phosphotransferase; aphA-3; confers resistance to kanamycin
   2600..2624    +  misc_feature   LB T-DNA repeat: left border repeat from nopaline C58 T-DNA
   2702..2876    -  polyA_signal   CaMV poly(A) signal: cauliflower mosaic virus polyadenylation signal
   2933..3725    -  CDS            NeoR/KanR (fragment): aminoglycoside phosphotransferase from Tn5; aph(3')-II (or nptII); confers resistance to neomycin, kanamycin, and G418 (Geneticin®)
   3761..3944    -  promoter       NOS promoter: nopaline synthase promoter NOS promoter
   4085..4173    +  CDS            lacI (fragment): lac repressor; lacI; The lac repressor binds to the lac operator to inhibit transcription in E. coli. This inhibition can be relieved by adding lactose or isopropyl-β-D-thiogalactopyranoside (IPTG).
   4186..4207    +  protein_bind   CAP binding site: CAP binding activates transcription in the presence of cAMP. E. coli catabolite activator protein
   4222..4252    +  promoter       lac promoter: promoter for the E. coli lac operon
   4256..4278    +  protein_bind   lac operator (fragment): The lac repressor binds to the lac operator to inhibit transcription in E. coli. This inhibition can be relieved by adding lactose or isopropyl-β-D-thiogalactopyranoside (IPTG). lac repressor encoded by lacI
   4811..5152    +  promoter       CaMV 35S promoter: strong constitutive promoter from cauliflower mosaic virus
   5171..5629    +  CDS            luciferase (fragment): firefly luciferase; luc+; enhanced luc+ version of the luciferase gene
   5684..6808    +  CDS            NAC098 (sequence withheld): NAC98_ARATH - Also known as CUC2. Experimental evidence at protein level: Swiss-Prot protein existence level 1. Transcription activator of STM and KNAT6. Involved in molecular mechanisms regulating shoot apical meristem (SAM) formation during embryogenesis and organ separation. Required for the fusion of septa of gynoecia along the length of the ovaries. Activates the shoot formation in callus in a STM-dependent manner. Controls leaf margin development and required for leaf serration. Involved in axillary meristem initiation and separation of the meristem from the main stem. Regulates the phyl
   6824..7465    +  terminator     E9 terminator: terminator and polyadenylation signal from the pea rbcS-E9 gene
   7472..7626    +  CDS            lacZα (fragment): LacZα fragment of β-galactosidase; lacZ fragment
   7692..7716    +  misc_feature   RB T-DNA repeat: right border repeat from nopaline C58 T-DNA
   8055..8456    +  CDS            Y4CG_SINFN (fragment): Protein inferred from homology: Swiss-Prot protein existence level 3. From Sinorhizobium fredii (strain NBRC 101917 / NGR234).
   9016..9645    +  CDS            pVS1 StaA: stability protein from the Pseudomonas plasmid pVS1 (Heeb et al., 2000)
  10078..11146   +  CDS            pVS1 RepA (fragment): replication protein from the Pseudomonas plasmid pVS1 (Heeb et al., 2000)
  11212..36      +  rep_origin     pVS1 oriV (across the origin): origin of replication for the Pseudomonas plasmid pVS1 (Heeb et al., 2000)
>Addgene plasmid #64819 | pIR197 | depositor full sequence | sequence record 125238 | pIR197 sequence 11370 bps
TATTAAAACTCTTAAAACCCGCCTGGCCTGTGCATAACTGTCTGGCCAGCGCACAGCCGAAGAGCTGCAA
AAAGCGCCTACCCTTCGGTCGCTGCGCTCCCTACGCCCCGCCGCTTCGCGTCGGCCTATCGCGGCCGCTG
GCCGCTCAAAAATGGCTGGCCTACGGCCAGGCAATCTACCAGGGCGCGGACAAGCCGCGCCGTCGCCACT
CGACCGCCGGCGCCCACATCAAGGCACCCTGCCTCGCGCGTTTCGGTGATGACGGTGAAAACCTCTGACA
CATGCAGCTCCCGGAGACGGTCACAGCTTGTCTGTAAGCGGATGCCGGGAGCAGACAAGCCCGTCAGGGC
GCGTCAGCGGGTGTTGGCGGGTGTCGGGGCGCAGCCATGACCCAGTCACGTAGCGATAGCGGAGTGTATA
CTGGCTTAACTATGCGGCATCAGAGCAGATTGTACTGAGAGTGCACCATATGCGGTGTGAAATACCGCAC
AGATGCGTAAGGAGAAAATACCGCATCAGGCGCTCTTCCGCTTCCTCGCTCACTGACTCGCTGCGCTCGG
TCGTTCGGCTGCGGCGAGCGGTATCAGCTCACTCAAAGGCGGTAATACGGTTATCCACAGAATCAGGGGA
TAACGCAGGAAAGAACATGTGAGCAAAAGGCCAGCAAAAGGCCAGGAACCGTAAAAAGGCCGCGTTGCTG
GCGTTTTTCCATAGGCTCCGCCCCCCTGACGAGCATCACAAAAATCGACGCTCAAGTCAGAGGTGGCGAA
ACCCGACAGGACTATAAAGATACCAGGCGTTTCCCCCTGGAAGCTCCCTCGTGCGCTCTCCTGTTCCGAC
CCTGCCGCTTACCGGATACCTGTCCGCCTTTCTCCCTTCGGGAAGCGTGGCGCTTTCTCATAGCTCACGC
TGTAGGTATCTCAGTTCGGTGTAGGTCGTTCGCTCCAAGCTGGGCTGTGTGCACGAACCCCCCGTTCAGC
CCGACCGCTGCGCCTTATCCGGTAACTATCGTCTTGAGTCCAACCCGGTAAGACACGACTTATCGCCACT
GGCAGCAGCCACTGGTAACAGGATTAGCAGAGCGAGGTATGTAGGCGGTGCTACAGAGTTCTTGAAGTGG
TGGCCTAACTACGGCTACACTAGAAGGACAGTATTTGGTATCTGCGCTCTGCTGAAGCCAGTTACCTTCG
GAAAAAGAGTTGGTAGCTCTTGATCCGGCAAACAAACCACCGCTGGTAGCGGTGGTTTTTTTGTTTGCAA
GCAGCAGATTACGCGCAGAAAAAAAGGATCTCAAGAAGATCCTTTGATCTTTTCTACGGGGTCTGACGCT
CAGTGGAACGAAAACTCACGTTAAGGGATTTTGGTCATGCATTCTAGGTACTAAAACAATTCATCCAGTA
AAATATAATATTTTATTTTCTCCCAATCAGGCTTGATCCCCAGTAAGTCAAAAAATAGCTCGACATACTG
TTCTTCCCCGATATCCTCCCTGATCGACCGGACGCAGAAGGCAATGTCATACCACTTGTCCGCCCTGCCG
CTTCTCCCAAGATCAATAAAGCCACTTACTTTGCCATCTTTCACAAAGATGTTGCTGTCTCCCAGGTCGC
CGTGGGAAAAGACAAGTTCCTCTTCGGGCTTTTCCGTCTTTAAAAAATCATACAGCTCGCGCGGATCTTT
AAATGGAGTGTCTTCTTCCCAGTTTTCGCAATCCACATCGGCCAGATCGTTATTCAGTAAGTAATCCAAT
TCGGCTAAGCGGCTGTCTAAGCTATTCGTATAGGGACAATCCGATATGTCGATGGAGTGAAAGAGCCTGA
TGCACTCCGCATACAGCTCGATAATCTTTTCAGGGCTTTGTTCATCTTCATACTCTTCCGAGCAAAGGAC
GCCATCGGCCTCACTCATGAGCAGATTGCTCCAGCCATCATGCCGTTCAAAGTGCAGGACCTTTGGAACA
GGCAGCTTTCCTTCCAGCCATAGCATCATGTCCTTTTCCCGTTCCACATCATAGGTGGTCCCTTTATACC
GGCTGTCCGTCATTTTTAAATATAGGTTTTCATTTTCTCCCACCAGCTTATATACCTTAGCAGGAGACAT
TCCTTCCGTATCTTTTACGCAGCGGTATTTTTCGATCAGTTTTTTCAATTCCGGTGATATTCTCATTTTA
GCCATTTATTATTTCCTTCCTCTTTTCTACAGTATTTAAAGATACCCCAAGAAGCTAATTATAACAAGAC
GAACTCCAATTCACTGTTCCTTGCATTCTAAAACCTTAAATACCAGAAAACAGCTTTTTCAAAGTTGTTT
TCAAAGTTGGCGTATAACATAGTATCGACGGAGCCGATTTTGAAACCGCGGTGATCACAGGCAGCAACGC
TCTGTCATCGTTACAATCAACATGCTACCCTCCGCGAGATCATCCGTGTTTCAAACCCGGCAGCTTAGTT
GCCGTTCTTCCGAATAGCATCGGTAACATGAGCAAAGTCTGCCGCCTTACAACGGCTCTCCCGCTGACGC
CGTCCCGGACTGATGGGCTGCCTGTATCGAGTGGTGATTTTGTGCCGAGCTGCCGGTCGGGGAGCTGTTG
GCTGGCTGGTGGCAGGATATATTGTGGTGTAAACAAATTGACGCTTAGACAACTTAATAACACATTGCGG
ACGTTTTTAATGTACTGAATTAACGCCGAATTAATTCGGGGGATCTGGATTTTAGTACTGGATTTTGGTT
TTAGGAATTAGAAATTTTATTGATAGAAGTATTTTACAAATACAAATACATACTAAGGGTTTCTTATATG
CTCAACACATGAGCGAAACCCTATAGGAACCCTAATTCCCTTATCTGGGAACTACTCACACATTATTATG
GAGAAACTCGAGCTTGTCGATCGACTCTAGCTAGAGGATCGATCCGAACCCCAGAGTCCCGCTCAGAAGA
ACTCGTCAAGAAGGCGATAGAAGGCGATGCGCTGCGAATCGGGAGCGGCGATACCGTAAAGCACGAGGAA
GCGGTCAGCCCATTCGCCGCCAAGCTCTTCAGCAATATCACGGGTAGCCAACGCTATGTCCTGATAGCGG
TCCGCCACACCCAGCCGGCCACAGTCGATGAATCCAGAAAAGCGGCCATTTTCCACCATGATATTCGGCA
AGCAGGCATCGCCATGTGTCACGACGAGATCCTCGCCGTCGGGCATGCGCGCCTTGAGCCTGGCGAACAG
TTCGGCTGGCGCGAGCCCCTGATGCTCTTCGTCCAGATCATCCTGATCGACAAGACCGGCTTCCATCCGA
GTACGTGCTCGCTCGATGCGATGTTTCGCTTGGTGGTCGAATGGGCAGGTAGCCGGATCAAGCGTATGCA
GCCGCCGCATTGCATCAGCCATGATGGATACTTTCTCGGCAGGAGCAAGGTGAGATGACAGGAGATCCTG
CCCCGGCACTTCGCCCAATAGCAGCCAGTCCCTTCCCGCTTCAGTGACAACGTCGAGCACAGCTGCGCAA
GGAACGCCCGTCGTGGCCAGCCACGATAGCCGCGCTGCCTCGTCCTGGAGTTCATTCAGGGCACCGGACA
GGTCGGTCTTGACAAAAAGAACCGGGCGCCCCTGCGCTGACAGCCGGAACACGGCGGCATCAGAGCAGCC
GATTGTCTGTTGTGCCCAGTCATAGCCGAATAGCCTCTCCACCCAAGCGGCCGGAGAACCTGCGTGCAAT
CCATCTTGTTCAATCCCCATGGTCGATCGACAGATCTGCGAAAGCTCGAGTGCAGATTATTTGGATTGAG
AGTGAATATGAGACTCTAATTGGATACCGAGGGGAATTTATGGAACGTCAGTGGAGCATTTTTGACAAGA
AATATTTGCTAGCTGATAGTGACCTTAGGCGACTTTTGAACGCGCAATAATGGTTTCTGACGTATGTGCT
TAGCTCATTAAACTCCAGAAACCCGCGGCTGAGTGGCTCCTTCAACGTTGCGGTTCTGTCAGTTCCAAAC
GTAAAACGGCTTGTCCCGCGTCATCGGCGGGGGTCATAACGTGACTCCCTTAATTCTCCGCTCATGATCC
CACCATGTTGGCAAGCTGCTCTAGCCAATACGCAAACCGCCTCTCCCCGCGCGTTGGCCGATTCATTAAT
GCAGCTGGCACGACAGGTTTCCCGACTGGAAAGCGGGCAGTGAGCGCAACGCAATTAATGTGAGTTAGCT
CACTCATTAGGCACCCCAGGCTTTACACTTTATGCTTCCGGCTCGTATGTTGTGTGGAATTGTGAGCGGA
TAACAATTTCACACAGGAAACAGCTATGACCATGATTACGAATTCGGGTCCCCAGATTAGCCTTTTCAAT
TTCAGAAAGAATGCTAACCCACAGATGGTTAGAGAGGCTTACGCAGCAGGTCTCATCAAGACGATCTACC
CGAGCAATAATCTCCAGGAAATCAAATACCTTCCCAAGAAGGTTAAAGATGCAGTCAAAAGATTCAGGAC
TAACTGCATCAAGAACACAGAGAAAGATATATTTCTCAAGATCAGAAGTACTATTCCAGTATGGACGATT
CAAGGCTTGCTTCACAAACCAAGGCAAGTAATAGAGATTGGAGTCTCTAAAAAGGTAGTTCCCACTGAAT
CAAAGGCCATGGAGTCAAAGATTCAAATAGAGGACCTAACAGAACTCGCCGTAAAGACTGGCGAACAGTT
CATACAGAGTCTCTTACGACTCAATGACAAGAAGAAAATCTTCGTCAACATGGTGGAGCACGACACACTT
GTCTACTCCAAAAATATCAAAGATACAGTCTCAGAAGACCAAAGGGCAATTGAGACTTTTCAACAAAGGG
TAATATCCGGAAACCTCCTCGGATTCCATTGCCCAGCTATCTGTCACTTTATTGTGAAGATAGTGGAAAA
GGAAGGTGGCTCCTACAAATGCCATCATTGCGATAAAGGAAAGGCCATCGTTGAAGATGCCTCTGCCGAC
AGTGGTCCCAAAGATGGACCCCCACCCACGAGGAGCATCGTGGAAAAAGAAGACGTTCCAACCACGTCTT
CAAAGCAAGTGGATTGATGTGATATCTCCACTGACGTAAGGGATGACGCACAATCCCACTATCCTTCGCA
AGACCCTTCCTCTATATAAGGAAGTTCATTTCATTTGGAGAGAACACGGGGGACGAGCTCATGTCCGGTT
ATGTAAACAATCCGGAAGCGACCAACGCCTTGATTGACAAGGATGGATGGCTACATTCTGGAGACATAGC
TTACTGGGACGAAGACGAACACTTCTTCATCGTTGACCGCCTGAAGTCTCTGATTAAGTACAAAGGCTAT
CAGGTGGCTCCCGCTGAATTGGAATCCATCTTGCTCCAACACCCCAACATCTTCGACGCAGGTGTCGCAG
GTCTTCCCGACGATGACGCCGGTGAACTTCCCGCCGCCGTTGTTGTTTTGGAGCACGGAAAGACGATGAC
GGAAAAAGAGATCGTGGATTACGTCGCCAGTCAAGTAACAACCGCGAAAAAGTTGCGCGGAGGAGTTGTG
TTTGTGGACGAAGTACCGAAAGGTCTTACCGGAAAACTCGACGCAAGAAAAATCAGAGAGATCCTCATAA
AGGCCAAGAAGGGCGGAAAGATCGCCGTGGGAGGTGGCTCATCTGGCGGAGGTCAGATCTCGTACGCGTC
CCGGGGCGGTACC
[1125 nt withheld, positions 5684-6808]
TGAGTCGACCTGCAGAGCTTTCGTTCGTATCATCGGTTTCGACAACGTTCGTCAAGTTCAATGCATCAGT
TTCATTGCGCACACACCAGAATCCTACTGAGTTCGAGTATTATGGCATTGGGAAACATGTTTTTCTTGTA
CCATTTGTTGTGCTTGTAATTTACTGTGTTTTTTATTCGGTTTTCGCTATCGAACTGTGAAATGGAAATG
GATGGAGAAGAGTTAATGAATGATATGGTCCTTTTGTTCATTCTCAAATTAATATTATTTGTTTTTTCTC
TTATTTGTTGTGTGTTGAATTTGAAAATATAAGAGATATGCAAACATTTTGTTTTGAGTAAAAATGTGTC
AAATCGTGGCCTCTAATGACCGAAGTTAATATGAGGAGTAAAACACTTGTAGTTGTACCATTATGCTTAT
TCACTAGGCAACAAATATATTTTCAGACCTAGAAAAGCTGCAAATGTTACTGAATACAAGTATGTCCTCT
TGTGTTTTAGACATTTATGAACTTTCCTTTATGTAATTTTCCAGAATCCTTGTCAGATTCTAATCATTGC
TTTATAATTATAGTTATACTCATGGATTTGTAGTTGAGTATGAAAATATTTTTTAATGCATTTTATGACT
TGCCAATTGATTGACAACATGCATCAAGCTTGGCACTGGCCGTCGTTTTACAACGTCGTGACTGGGAAAA
CCCTGGCGTTACCCAACTTAATCGCCTTGCAGCACATCCCCCTTTCGCCAGCTGGCGTAATAGCGAAGAG
GCCCGCACCGATCGCCCTTCCCAACAGTTGCGCAGCCTGAATGGCGAATGCTAGAGCAGCTTGAGCTTGG
ATCAGATTGTCGTTTCCCGCCTTCAGTTTAAACTATCAGTGTTTGACAGGATATATTGGCGGGTAAACCT
AAGAGAAAAGAGCGTTTATTAGAATAACGGATATTTAAAAGGGCGTGAAAAGGTTTATCCGTTCGTCCAT
TTGTATGTGCATGCCAACCACAGGGTTCCCCTCGGGATCAAAGTACTTTGATCCAACCCCTCCGCTGCTA
TAGTGCAGTCGGCTTCTGACGTTCAGTGCAGCCGTCTTCTGAAAACGACATGTCGCACAAGTCCTAAGTT
ACGCGACAGGCTGCCGCCCTGCCCTTTTCCTGGCGTTTTCTTGTCGCGTGTTTTAGTCGCATAAAGTAGA
ATACTTGCGACTAGAACCGGAGACATTACGCCATGAACAAGAGCGCCGCCGCTGGCCTGCTGGGCTATGC
CCGCGTCAGCACCGACGACCAGGACTTGACCAACCAACGGGCCGAACTGCACGCGGCCGGCTGCACCAAG
CTGTTTTCCGAGAAGATCACCGGCACCAGGCGCGACCGCCCGGAGCTGGCCAGGATGCTTGACCACCTAC
GCCCTGGCGACGTTGTGACAGTGACCAGGCTAGACCGCCTGGCCCGCAGCACCCGCGACCTACTGGACAT
TGCCGAGCGCATCCAGGAGGCCGGCGCGGGCCTGCGTAGCCTGGCAGAGCCGTGGGCCGACACCACCACG
CCGGCCGGCCGCATGGTGTTGACCGTGTTCGCCGGCATTGCCGAGTTCGAGCGTTCCCTAATCATCGACC
GCACCCGGAGCGGGCGCGAGGCCGCCAAGGCCCGAGGCGTGAAGTTTGGCCCCCGCCCTACCCTCACCCC
GGCACAGATCGCGCACGCCCGCGAGCTGATCGACCAGGAAGGCCGCACCGTGAAAGAGGCGGCTGCACTG
CTTGGCGTGCATCGCTCGACCCTGTACCGCGCACTTGAGCGCAGCGAGGAAGTGACGCCCACCGAGGCCA
GGCGGCGCGGTGCCTTCCGTGAGGACGCATTGACCGAGGCCGACGCCCTGGCGGCCGCCGAGAATGAACG
CCAAGAGGAACAAGCATGAAACCGCACCAGGACGGCCAGGACGAACCGTTTTTCATTACCGAAGAGATCG
AGGCGGAGATGATCGCGGCCGGGTACGTGTTCGAGCCGCCCGCGCACGTCTCAACCGTGCGGCTGCATGA
AATCCTGGCCGGTTTGTCTGATGCCAAGCTGGCGGCCTGGCCGGCCAGCTTGGCCGCTGAAGAAACCGAG
CGCCGCCGTCTAAAAAGGTGATGTGTATTTGAGTAAAACAGCTTGCGTCATGCGGTCGCTGCGTATATGA
TGCGATGAGTAAATAAACAAATACGCAAGGGGAACGCATGAAGGTTATCGCTGTACTTAACCAGAAAGGC
GGGTCAGGCAAGACGACCATCGCAACCCATCTAGCCCGCGCCCTGCAACTCGCCGGGGCCGATGTTCTGT
TAGTCGATTCCGATCCCCAGGGCAGTGCCCGCGATTGGGCGGCCGTGCGGGAAGATCAACCGCTAACCGT
TGTCGGCATCGACCGCCCGACGATTGACCGCGACGTGAAGGCCATCGGCCGGCGCGACTTCGTAGTGATC
GACGGAGCGCCCCAGGCGGCGGACTTGGCTGTGTCCGCGATCAAGGCAGCCGACTTCGTGCTGATTCCGG
TGCAGCCAAGCCCTTACGACATATGGGCCACCGCCGACCTGGTGGAGCTGGTTAAGCAGCGCATTGAGGT
CACGGATGGAAGGCTACAAGCGGCCTTTGTCGTGTCGCGGGCGATCAAAGGCACGCGCATCGGCGGTGAG
GTTGCCGAGGCGCTGGCCGGGTACGAGCTGCCCATTCTTGAGTCCCGTATCACGCAGCGCGTGAGCTACC
CAGGCACTGCCGCCGCCGGCACAACCGTTCTTGAATCAGAACCCGAGGGCGACGCTGCCCGCGAGGTCCA
GGCGCTGGCCGCTGAAATTAAATCAAAACTCATTTGAGTTAATGAGGTAAAGAGAAAATGAGCAAAAGCA
CAAACACGCTAAGTGCCGGCCGTCCGAGCGCACGCAGCAGCAAGGCTGCAACGTTGGCCAGCCTGGCAGA
CACGCCAGCCATGAAGCGGGTCAACTTTCAGTTGCCGGCGGAGGATCACACCAAGCTGAAGATGTACGCG
GTACGCCAAGGCAAGACCATTACCGAGCTGCTATCTGAATACATCGCGCAGCTACCAGAGTAAATGAGCA
AATGAATAAATGAGTAGATGAATTTTAGCGGCTAAAGGAGGCGGCATGGAAAATCAAGAACAACCAGGCA
CCGACGCCGTGGAATGCCCCATGTGTGGAGGAACGGGCGGTTGGCCAGGCGTAAGCGGCTGGGTTGTCTG
CCGGCCCTGCAATGGCACTGGAACCCCCAAGCCCGAGGAATCGGCGTGACGGTCGCAAACCATCCGGCCC
GGTACAAATCGGCGCGGCGCTGGGTGATGACCTGGTGGAGAAGTTGAAGGCCGCGCAGGCCGCCCAGCGG
CAACGCATCGAGGCAGAAGCACGCCCCGGTGAATCGTGGCAAGCGGCCGCTGATCGAATCCGCAAAGAAT
CCCGGCAACCGCCGGCAGCCGGTGCGCCGTCGATTAGGAAGCCGCCCAAGGGCGACGAGCAACCAGATTT
TTTCGTTCCGATGCTCTATGACGTGGGCACCCGCGATAGTCGCAGCATCATGGACGTGGCCGTTTTCCGT
CTGTCGAAGCGTGACCGACGAGCTGGCGAGGTGATCCGCTACGAGCTTCCAGACGGGCACGTAGAGGTTT
CCGCAGGGCCGGCCGGCATGGCCAGTGTGTGGGATTACGACCTGGTACTGATGGCGGTTTCCCATCTAAC
CGAATCCATGAACCGATACCGGGAAGGGAAGGGAGACAAGCCCGGCCGCGTGTTCCGTCCACACGTTGCG
GACGTACTCAAGTTCTGCCGGCGAGCCGATGGCGGAAAGCAGAAAGACGACCTGGTAGAAACCTGCATTC
GGTTAAACACCACGCACGTTGCCATGCAGCGTACGAAGAAGGCCAAGAACGGCCGCCTGGTGACGGTATC
CGAGGGTGAAGCCTTGATTAGCCGCTACAAGATCGTAAAGAGCGAAACCGGGCGGCCGGAGTACATCGAG
ATCGAGCTAGCTGATTGGATGTACCGCGAGATCACAGAAGGCAAGAACCCGGACGTGCTGACGGTTCACC
CCGATTACTTTTTGATCGATCCCGGCATCGGCCGTTTTCTCTACCGCCTGGCACGCCGCGCCGCAGGCAA
GGCAGAAGCCAGATGGTTGTTCAAGACGATCTACGAACGCAGTGGCAGCGCCGGAGAGTTCAAGAAGTTC
TGTTTCACCGTGCGCAAGCTGATCGGGTCAAATGACCTGCCGGAGTACGATTTGAAGGAGGAGGCGGGGC
AGGCTGGCCCGATCCTAGTCATGCGCTACCGCAACCTGATCGAGGGCGAAGCATCCGCCGGTTCCTAATG
TACGGAGCAGATGCTAGGGCAAATTGCCCTAGCAGGGGAAAAAGGTCGAAAAGGTCTCTTTCCTGTGGAT
AGCACGTACATTGGGAACCCAAAGCCGTACATTGGGAACCGGAACCCGTACATTGGGAACCCAAAGCCGT
ACATTGGGAACCGGTCACACATGTAAGTGACTGATATAAAAGAGAAAAAAGGCGATTTTTCCGCCTAAAA
CTCTTTAAAACT
