>Addgene plasmid #64819 | pIR197 | addgene partial sequence | sequence record 125236 | E9-term-R  5'-GTAGGATTCTGGTGTGTGCG-3'
TTGAACTTGACGAACGTTGTCGAAACCGATGATACGAACGAAAGCTCTGCAGGTCGACTCA
[1087 nt withheld, positions 62-1148]
