>Addgene plasmid #64819 | pIR197 | addgene partial sequence | sequence record 125237 | 35S-promoter 5'-CTATCCTTCGCAAGACCCTTC-3'
AGTTCATTTCATTTGGAGAGAACACGGGGGACGAGCTCATGTCCGGTTATGTAAACAATCCGGAAGCGAC
CAACGCCTTGATTGACAAGGATGGATGGCTACATTCTGGAGACATAGCTTACTGGGACGAAGACGAACAC
TTCTTCATCGTTGACCGCCTGAAGTCTCTGATTAAGTACAAAGGCTATCAGGTGGCTCCCGCTGAATTGG
AATCCATCTTGCTCCAACACCCCAACATCTTCGACGCAGGTGTCGCAGGTCTTCCCGACGATGACGCCGG
TGAACTTCCCGCCGCCGTTGTTGTTTTGGAGCACGGAAAGACGATGACGGAAAAAGAGATCGTGGATTAC
GTCGCCAGTCAAGTAACAACCGCGAAAAAGTTGCGCGGAGGAGTTGTGTTTGTGGACGAAGTACCGAAAG
GTCTTACCGGAAAACTCGACGCAAGAAAAATCAGAGAGATCCTCATAAAGGCCAAGAAGGGCGGAAAGAT
CGCCGTGGGAGGTGGCTCATCTGGCGGAGGTCAGATCTCGTACGCGTCCCGGGGCGGTACC
[508 nt withheld, positions 552-1059]
